Addgene plasmid #91703: 7TFP CDH1 mutant reporter
Purpose: lentiviral luciferase reporter containing CDH1 promoter with mutant E-boxes
Depositing lab: Bob Weinberg. Depositing organization: Whitehead Institute for Biomedical Research. Publication: Activation of PKA leads to mesenchymal-to-epithelial transition and loss of tumor-initiating ability. Pattabiraman DR, Bierie B, Kober KI, Thiru P, Krall JA, Zill C, Reinhardt F, Tam WL, Weinberg RA. Science. 2016 Mar 4;351(6277):aad3680. doi: 10.1126/science.aad3680. PubMed 26941323.
Backbone
  Vector backbone: 7TFP
  Backbone manufacturer: Roel Nusse (Addgene plasmid # 24308)
  Backbone size w/o insert (bp): 9061
  Vector type: Mammalian Expression, Lentiviral, Luciferase
  Selectable markers: Puromycin
Growth in bacteria
  Bacterial resistance: Ampicillin, 100 μg/mL
  Growth temperature: 37°C
  Growth strain: NEB Stable
  Copy number: High Copy
Gene/Insert
  Gene/Insert name: CDH1 mutant promoter
  Species: H. sapiens (human)
  Insert size (bp): 243
  Mutation: mutant E-boxes
  Entrez Gene: CDH1 (a.k.a. Arc-1, BCDS1, CD324, CDHE, ECAD, LCAM, UVO)
  Promoter: CDH1 mutant
  Tag / fusion protein: luciferase (C terminal on backbone)
  Cloning method: Restriction Enzyme; 5′ cloning site Sbf1 (unknown if destroyed); 3′ cloning site Bmt1 (unknown if destroyed)
  Sequencing primers: 5′ unknown; 3′ LucNRev
Terms and licenses: Academic/Nonprofit Terms; Industry Terms: Not Available to Industry
How to cite: 7TFP CDH1 mutant reporter was a gift from Bob Weinberg (Addgene plasmid # 91703 ; http://n2t.net/addgene:91703 ; RRID:Addgene_91703)
