[The description below was written by a language model from this plasmid's Addgene catalogue record and pLannotate feature annotations shown in this document.]
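Description:
7TFP CDH1 mutant reporter is a third-generation-style, self-inactivating lentiviral luciferase reporter built on the 7TFP backbone. A 243 bp fragment of the human CDH1 (E-cadherin) promoter carrying mutated E-boxes has been cloned by restriction digestion upstream of the firefly luciferase (luc+) coding sequence. The feature table does not annotate the CDH1 fragment itself. It does show an unannotated interval between a residual multiple-cloning-site fragment and a minimal TATA-box promoter (minP) that sits just 5′ of luciferase, which is consistent with the insert occupying that position and minP being retained from the backbone. Downstream, an SV40 enhancer/early promoter drives puromycin N-acetyltransferase, allowing selection of stably transduced mammalian cells. A WPRE follows to enhance transcript stability and expression.

The viral framework comprises an RSV promoter fused to a truncated HIV-1 5′ LTR, the Ψ packaging signal with a gag fragment, the RRE for Rev-dependent export of genomic RNA, a cPPT/CTS to aid nuclear import, and a ΔU3 3′ LTR that silences LTR promoter activity after integration, so that reporter output depends on the internal promoter. An SV40 poly(A) signal and SV40 origin lie outside the 3′ LTR. In bacteria the plasmid is maintained through a high-copy ColE1/pUC origin with ampicillin resistance, and it also carries an f1 origin.

E-boxes in the CDH1 promoter are the binding sites for transcriptional repressors associated with epithelial–mesenchymal transition. This mutant version therefore presumably serves as an E-box-insensitive control alongside a corresponding wild-type reporter, although the record states only that it is a luciferase reporter with mutant E-boxes.
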