Features (pLannotate 1.2.2; 28 found; start..end, strand, type, name):
     44..62      -  misc_feature   MCS (fragment): pUC18/19 multiple cloning site
    325..356     +  promoter       minP: minimal TATA-box promoter with low basal activity
    418..2070    +  CDS            luciferase: firefly luciferase; luc+; enhanced luc+ version of the luciferase gene
   2094..2423    +  promoter       SV40 promoter: SV40 enhancer and early promoter
   2433..3032    +  CDS            PuroR: puromycin N-acetyltransferase; pac from Streptomyces alboniger; confers resistance to puromycin
   3099..3687    +  misc_feature   WPRE: woodchuck hepatitis virus posttranscriptional regulatory element
   3704..3772    +  CDS            nef (fragment): NEF_HV1Z2 - Experimental evidence at protein level: Swiss-Prot protein existence level 1. Extracellular Nef protein targets CD4(+) T-lymphocytes for apoptosis by interacting with CXCR4 surface receptors. From Human immunodeficiency virus type 1 group M subtype D (isolate Z2/CDC-Z34) (HIV-1).
   3774..4007    +  LTR            3' LTR (ΔU3): self-inactivating 3' long terminal repeat (LTR) from HIV-1
   4079..4200    +  polyA_signal   SV40 poly(A) signal: SV40 polyadenylation signal
   4240..4375    +  rep_origin     SV40 ori: SV40 origin of replication
   4396..4414    -  promoter       T7 promoter: promoter for bacteriophage T7 RNA polymerase
   4422..4577    +  CDS            lacZα (fragment): LacZα fragment of β-galactosidase; lacZ fragment
   4582..5010    +  rep_origin     f1 ori (sequence partly withheld): f1 bacteriophage origin of replication; arrow indicates direction of (+) strand synthesis
   5063..5167    +  promoter       AmpR promoter: bla
   5168..6028    +  CDS            AmpR: β-lactamase; bla; confers resistance to ampicillin, carbenicillin, and related antibiotics
   6199..6787    +  rep_origin     ori: high-copy-number ColE1/pMB1/pBR322/pUC origin of replication
   6970..7062    +  CDS            lacI (fragment): lac repressor; lacI; The lac repressor binds to the lac operator to inhibit transcription in E. coli. This inhibition can be relieved by adding lactose or isopropyl-β-D-thiogalactopyranoside (IPTG).
   7075..7096    +  protein_bind   CAP binding site: CAP binding activates transcription in the presence of cAMP. E. coli catabolite activator protein
   7111..7141    +  promoter       lac promoter: promoter for the E. coli lac operon
   7149..7165    +  protein_bind   lac operator: The lac repressor binds to the lac operator to inhibit transcription in E. coli. This inhibition can be relieved by adding lactose or isopropyl-β-D-thiogalactopyranoside (IPTG). lac repressor encoded by lacI
   7210..7228    +  promoter       T3 promoter: promoter for bacteriophage T3 RNA polymerase
   7256..7482    +  promoter       RSV promoter: Rous sarcoma virus enhancer/promoter
   7483..7663    +  LTR            5' LTR (truncated): truncated 5' long terminal repeat (LTR) from HIV-1
   7710..7835    +  misc_feature   HIV-1 Ψ: packaging signal of human immunodeficiency virus type 1
   7819..8182    +  CDS            HIV-1 gag (fragment): gag protein from human immunodeficiency virus 1; gag
   8328..8561    +  misc_feature   RRE: The Rev response element (RRE) of HIV-1 allows for Rev-dependent mRNA export from the nucleus to the cytoplasm.
   8938..9038    +  CDS            Rev (fragment): human immunodeficiency virus 1 (HIV-1) Rev protein; rev; enhances nuclear export of unspliced and incompletely spliced viral mRNAs
   9057..9174    +  misc_feature   cPPT/CTS: central polypurine tract and central termination sequence of HIV-1
>Addgene plasmid #91703 | 7TFP CDH1 mutant reporter | addgene full sequence | sequence record 178193 | Addgene NGS Result
ATCGATCACGAGACTAGCCTCCTAGCCCGGGCTCGAGCAGCTGAAGCTTGCATGCCTGCAGGCGTCCGCG
CTGCTGATTGGCTGTGGCCGGAAGGTAAACCCTCAGCCAATCAGCGGTACGGGGGGCGGTGCCTCCGGGG
CTAAGGTAGCTGCAGCCACGCACCCCCTCTCAGTGGCGTCGGAACTGCAAAGAAGGTATGAGCTTGCGGA
AGTCAGTTCAGACTCCAGCCCGCTCCAGCCCGGCCCGACCCGACCGCACCCGGCGCCTGCCCTCGCTCGG
CGTCCCCGGCAGCCACCGCTAGCCCGGGCTCGAGATCTAGACTCTAGAGGGTATATAATGGAAGCTCGAA
TTCCAGCTTGGCATTCCGGTACTGTTGGTAAAAAGCTTGGCATTCCGGTACTGTTGGTAAAGCCACCATG
GAAGACGCCAAAAACATAAAGAAAGGCCCGGCGCCATTCTATCCGCTGGAAGATGGAACCGCTGGAGAGC
AACTGCATAAGGCTATGAAGAGATACGCCCTGGTTCCTGGAACAATTGCTTTTACAGATGCACATATCGA
GGTGGACATCACTTACGCTGAGTACTTCGAAATGTCCGTTCGGTTGGCAGAAGCTATGAAACGATATGGG
CTGAATACAAATCACAGAATCGTCGTATGCAGTGAAAACTCTCTTCAATTCTTTATGCCGGTGTTGGGCG
CGTTATTTATCGGAGTTGCAGTTGCGCCCGCGAACGACATTTATAATGAACGTGAATTGCTCAACAGTAT
GGGCATTTCGCAGCCTACCGTGGTGTTCGTTTCCAAAAAGGGGTTGCAAAAAATTTTGAACGTGCAAAAA
AAGCTCCCAATCATCCAAAAAATTATTATCATGGATTCTAAAACGGATTACCAGGGATTTCAGTCGATGT
ACACGTTCGTCACATCTCATCTACCTCCCGGTTTTAATGAATACGATTTTGTGCCAGAGTCCTTCGATAG
GGACAAGACAATTGCACTGATCATGAACTCCTCTGGATCTACTGGTCTGCCTAAAGGTGTCGCTCTGCCT
CATAGAACTGCCTGCGTGAGATTCTCGCATGCCAGAGATCCTATTTTTGGCAATCAAATCATTCCGGATA
CTGCGATTTTAAGTGTTGTTCCATTCCATCACGGTTTTGGAATGTTTACTACACTCGGATATTTGATATG
TGGATTTCGAGTCGTCTTAATGTATAGATTTGAAGAAGAGCTGTTTCTGAGGAGCCTTCAGGATTACAAG
ATTCAAAGTGCGCTGCTGGTGCCAACCCTATTCTCCTTCTTCGCCAAAAGCACTCTGATTGACAAATACG
ATTTATCTAATTTACACGAAATTGCTTCTGGTGGCGCTCCCCTCTCTAAGGAAGTCGGGGAAGCGGTTGC
CAAGAGGTTCCATCTGCCAGGTATCAGGCAAGGATATGGGCTCACTGAGACTACATCAGCTATTCTGATT
ACACCCGAGGGGGATGATAAACCGGGCGCGGTCGGTAAAGTTGTTCCATTTTTTGAAGCGAAGGTTGTGG
ATCTGGATACCGGGAAAACGCTGGGCGTTAATCAAAGAGGCGAACTGTGTGTGAGAGGTCCTATGATTAT
GTCCGGTTATGTAAACAATCCGGAAGCGACCAACGCCTTGATTGACAAGGATGGATGGCTACATTCTGGA
GACATAGCTTACTGGGACGAAGACGAACACTTCTTCATCGTTGACCGCCTGAAGTCTCTGATTAAGTACA
AAGGCTATCAGGTGGCTCCCGCTGAATTGGAATCCATCTTGCTCCAACACCCCAACATCTTCGACGCAGG
TGTCGCAGGTCTTCCCGACGATGACGCCGGTGAACTTCCCGCCGCCGTTGTTGTTTTGGAGCACGGAAAG
ACGATGACGGAAAAAGAGATCGTGGATTACGTCGCCAGTCAAGTAACAACCGCGAAAAAGTTGCGCGGAG
GAGTTGTGTTTGTGGACGAAGTACCGAAAGGTCTTACCGGAAAACTCGACGCAAGAAAAATCAGAGAGAT
CCTCATAAAGGCCAAGAAGGGCGGAAAGATCGCCGTGTAATTCTAGAGTCGACCCTGTGGAATGTGTGTC
AGTTAGGGTGTGGAAAGTCCCCAGGCTCCCCAGCAGGCAGAAGTATGCAAAGCATGCATCTCAATTAGTC
AGCAACCAGGTGTGGAAAGTCCCCAGGCTCCCCAGCAGGCAGAAGTATGCAAAGCATGCATCTCAATTAG
TCAGCAACCATAGTCCCGCCCCTAACTCCGCCCATCCCGCCCCTAACTCCGCCCAGTTCCGCCCATTCTC
CGCCCCATGGCTGACTAATTTTTTTTATTTATGCAGAGGCCGAGGCCGCCTCGGCCTCTGAGCTATTCCA
GAAGTAGTGAGGAGGCTTTTTTGGAGGCCTAGGCTTTTGCAAAAAGCTTACCATGACCGAGTACAAGCCC
ACGGTGCGCCTCGCCACCCGCGACGACGTCCCCAGGGCCGTACGCACCCTCGCCGCCGCGTTCGCCGACT
ACCCCGCCACGCGCCACACCGTCGATCCGGACCGCCACATCGAGCGGGTCACCGAGCTGCAAGAACTCTT
CCTCACGCGCGTCGGGCTCGACATCGGCAAGGTGTGGGTCGCGGACGACGGCGCCGCGGTGGCGGTCTGG
ACCACGCCGGAGAGCGTCGAAGCGGGGGCGGTGTTCGCCGAGATCGGCCCGCGCATGGCCGAGTTGAGCG
GTTCCCGGCTGGCCGCGCAGCAACAGATGGAAGGCCTCCTGGCGCCGCACCGGCCCAAGGAGCCCGCGTG
GTTCCTGGCCACCGTCGGCGTCTCGCCCGACCACCAGGGCAAGGGTCTGGGCAGCGCCGTCGTGCTCCCC
GGAGTGGAGGCGGCCGAGCGCGCCGGGGTGCCCGCCTTCCTGGAGACCTCCGCGCCCCGCAACCTCCCCT
TCTACGAGCGGCTCGGCTTCACCGTCACCGCCGACGTCGAGGTGCCCGAAGGACCGCGCACCTGGTGCAT
GACCCGCAAGCCCGGTGCCTGACGCCCGCCCCACGACCCGCAGCGCCCGACCGAAAGGAGCGCACGACCC
CATGCATCGCCAGTCGACAATCAACCTCTGGATTACAAAATTTGTGAAAGATTGACTGGTATTCTTAACT
ATGTTGCTCCTTTTACGCTATGTGGATACGCTGCTTTAATGCCTTTGTATCATGCTATTGCTTCCCGTAT
GGCTTTCATTTTCTCCTCCTTGTATAAATCCTGGTTGCTGTCTCTTTATGAGGAGTTGTGGCCCGTTGTC
AGGCAACGTGGCGTGGTGTGCACTGTGTTTGCTGACGCAACCCCCACTGGTTGGGGCATTGCCACCACCT
GTCAGCTCCTTTCCGGGACTTTCGCTTTCCCCCTCCCTATTGCCACGGCGGAACTCATCGCCGCCTGCCT
TGCCCGCTGCTGGACAGGGGCTCGGCTGTTGGGCACTGACAATTCCGTGGTGTTGTCGGGGAAGCTGACG
TCCTTTCCATGGCTGCTCGCCTGTGTTGCCACCTGGATTCTGCGCGGGACGTCCTTCTGCTACGTCCCTT
CGGCCCTCAATCCAGCGGACCTTCCTTCCCGCGGCCTGCTGCCGGCTCTGCGGCCTCTTCCGCGTCTTCG
CCTTCGCCCTCAGACGAGTCGGATCTCCCTTTGGGCCGCCTCCCCGCCTGGAATTCGAGCTCGGTACCTT
TAAGACCAATGACTTACAAGGCAGCTGTAGATCTTAGCCACTTTTTAAAAGAAAAGGGGGGACTGGAAGG
GCTAATTCACTCCCAACGAAGACAAGATCTGCTTTTTGCTTGTACTGGGTCTCTCTGGTTAGACCAGATC
TGAGCCTGGGAGCTCTCTGGCTAACTAGGGAACCCACTGCTTAAGCCTCAATAAAGCTTGCCTTGAGTGC
TTCAAGTAGTGTGTGCCCGTCTGTTGTGTGACTCTGGTAACTAGAGATCCCTCAGACCCTTTTAGTCAGT
GTGGAAAATCTCTAGCAGTAGTAGTTCATGTCATCTTATTATTCAGTATTTATAACTTGCAAAGAAATGA
ATATCAGAGAGTGAGAGGAACTTGTTTATTGCAGCTTATAATGGTTACAAATAAAGCAATAGCATCACAA
ATTTCACAAATAAAGCATTTTTTTCACTGCATTCTAGTTGTGGTTTGTCCAAACTCATCAATGTATCTTA
TCATGTCTGGCTCTAGCTATCCCGCCCCTAACTCCGCCCATCCCGCCCCTAACTCCGCCCAGTTCCGCCC
ATTCTCCGCCCCATGGCTGACTAATTTTTTTTATTTATGCAGAGGCCGAGGCCGCCTCGGCCTCTGAGCT
ATTCCAGAAGTAGTGAGGAGGCTTTTTTGGAGGCCTAGGGACGTACCCAATTCGCCCTATAGTGAGTCGT
ATTACGCGCGCTCACTGGCCGTCGTTTTACAACGTCGTGACTGGGAAAACCCTGGCGTTACCCAACTTAA
TCGCCTTGCAGCACATCCCCCTTTCGCCAGCTGGCGTAATAGCGAAGAGGCCCGCACCGATCGCCCTTCC
CAACAGTTGCGCAGCCTGAATGGCGAATGGG
[124 nt withheld, positions 4582-4705]
C
[91 nt withheld, positions 4707-4797]
A
[49 nt withheld, positions 4799-4847]
CCTTTGACGTTGGAGTCCACGTTCTTT
[37 nt withheld, positions 4875-4911]
ACCCTATCTCGGTCTATTCTTTTGATTTATAAGGGATTTTGCCGATTTCGGCCTATTGGTTAAAAAATGA
GCTGATTTAACAAAAATTTAACGCGAATTTTAACAAAATATTAACGCTTACAATTTAGGTGGCACTTTTC
GGGGAAATGTGCGCGGAACCCCTATTTGTTTATTTTTCTAAATACATTCAAATATGTATCCGCTCATGAG
ACAATAACCCTGATAAATGCTTCAATAATATTGAAAAAGGAAGAGTATGAGTATTCAACATTTCCGTGTC
GCCCTTATTCCCTTTTTTGCGGCATTTTGCCTTCCTGTTTTTGCTCACCCAGAAACGCTGGTGAAAGTAA
AAGATGCTGAAGATCAGTTGGGTGCACGAGTGGGTTACATCGAACTGGATCTCAACAGCGGTAAGATCCT
TGAGAGTTTTCGCCCCGAAGAACGTTTTCCAATGATGAGCACTTTTAAAGTTCTGCTATGTGGCGCGGTA
TTATCCCGTATTGACGCCGGGCAAGAGCAACTCGGTCGCCGCATACACTATTCTCAGAATGACTTGGTTG
AGTACTCACCAGTCACAGAAAAGCATCTTACGGATGGCATGACAGTAAGAGAATTATGCAGTGCTGCCAT
AACCATGAGTGATAACACTGCGGCCAACTTACTTCTGACAACGATCGGAGGACCGAAGGAGCTAACCGCT
TTTTTGCACAACATGGGGGATCATGTAACTCGCCTTGATCGTTGGGAACCGGAGCTGAATGAAGCCATAC
CAAACGACGAGCGTGACACCACGATGCCTGTAGCAATGGCAACAACGTTGCGCAAACTATTAACTGGCGA
ACTACTTACTCTAGCTTCCCGGCAACAATTAATAGACTGGATGGAGGCGGATAAAGTTGCAGGACCACTT
CTGCGCTCGGCCCTTCCGGCTGGCTGGTTTATTGCTGATAAATCTGGAGCCGGTGAGCGTGGGTCTCGCG
GTATCATTGCAGCACTGGGGCCAGATGGTAAGCCCTCCCGTATCGTAGTTATCTACACGACGGGGAGTCA
GGCAACTATGGATGAACGAAATAGACAGATCGCTGAGATAGGTGCCTCACTGATTAAGCATTGGTAACTG
TCAGACCAAGTTTACTCATATATACTTTAGATTGATTTAAAACTTCATTTTTAATTTAAAAGGATCTAGG
TGAAGATCCTTTTTGATAATCTCATGACCAAAATCCCTTAACGTGAGTTTTCGTTCCACTGAGCGTCAGA
CCCCGTAGAAAAGATCAAAGGATCTTCTTGAGATCCTTTTTTTCTGCGCGTAATCTGCTGCTTGCAAACA
AAAAAACCACCGCTACCAGCGGTGGTTTGTTTGCCGGATCAAGAGCTACCAACTCTTTTTCCGAAGGTAA
CTGGCTTCAGCAGAGCGCAGATACCAAATACTGTTCTTCTAGTGTAGCCGTAGTTAGGCCACCACTTCAA
GAACTCTGTAGCACCGCCTACATACCTCGCTCTGCTAATCCTGTTACCAGTGGCTGCTGCCAGTGGCGAT
AAGTCGTGTCTTACCGGGTTGGACTCAAGACGATAGTTACCGGATAAGGCGCAGCGGTCGGGCTGAACGG
GGGGTTCGTGCACACAGCCCAGCTTGGAGCGAACGACCTACACCGAACTGAGATACCTACAGCGTGAGCT
ATGAGAAAGCGCCACGCTTCCCGAAGGGAGAAAGGCGGACAGGTATCCGGTAAGCGGCAGGGTCGGAACA
GGAGAGCGCACGAGGGAGCTTCCAGGGGGAAACGCCTGGTATCTTTATAGTCCTGTCGGGTTTCGCCACC
TCTGACTTGAGCGTCGATTTTTGTGATGCTCGTCAGGGGGGCGGAGCCTATGGAAAAACGCCAGCAACGC
GGCCTTTTTACGGTTCCTGGCCTTTTGCTGGCCTTTTGCTCACATGTTCTTTCCTGCGTTATCCCCTGAT
TCTGTGGATAACCGTATTACCGCCTTTGAGTGAGCTGATACCGCTCGCCGCAGCCGAACGACCGAGCGCA
GCGAGTCAGTGAGCGAGGAAGCGGAAGAGCGCCCAATACGCAAACCGCCTCTCCCCGCGCGTTGGCCGAT
TCATTAATGCAGCTGGCACGACAGGTTTCCCGACTGGAAAGCGGGCAGTGAGCGCAACGCAATTAATGTG
AGTTAGCTCACTCATTAGGCACCCCAGGCTTTACACTTTATGCTTCCGGCTCGTATGTTGTGTGGAATTG
TGAGCGGATAACAATTTCACACAGGAAACAGCTATGACCATGATTACGCCAAGCGCGCAATTAACCCTCA
CTAAAGGGAACAAAAGCTGGAGCTGCAAGCTTAATGTAGTCTTATGCAATACTCTTGTAGTCTTGCAACA
TGGTAACGATGAGTTAGCAACATGCCTTACAAGGAGAGAAAAAGCACCGTGCATGCCGATTGGTGGAAGT
AAGGTGGTACGATCGTGCCTTATTAGGAAGGCAACAGACGGGTCTGACATGGATTGGACGAACCACTGAA
TTGCCGCATTGCAGAGATATTGTATTTAAGTGCCTAGCTCGATACATAAACGGGTCTCTCTGGTTAGACC
AGATCTGAGCCTGGGAGCTCTCTGGCTAACTAGGGAACCCACTGCTTAAGCCTCAATAAAGCTTGCCTTG
AGTGCTTCAAGTAGTGTGTGCCCGTCTGTTGTGTGACTCTGGTAACTAGAGATCCCTCAGACCCTTTTAG
TCAGTGTGGAAAATCTCTAGCAGTGGCGCCCGAACAGGGACTTGAAAGCGAAAGGGAAACCAGAGGAGCT
CTCTCGACGCAGGACTCGGCTTGCTGAAGCGCGCACGGCAAGAGGCGAGGGGCGGCGACTGGTGAGTACG
CCAAAAATTTTGACTAGCGGAGGCTAGAAGGAGAGAGATGGGTGCGAGAGCGTCAGTATTAAGCGGGGGA
GAATTAGATCGCGATGGGAAAAAATTCGGTTAAGGCCAGGGGGAAAGAAAAAATATAAATTAAAACATAT
AGTATGGGCAAGCAGGGAGCTAGAACGATTCGCAGTTAATCCTGGCCTGTTAGAAACATCAGAAGGCTGT
AGACAAATACTGGGACAGCTACAACCATCCCTTCAGACAGGATCAGAAGAACTTAGATCATTATATAATA
CAGTAGCAACCCTCTATTGTGTGCATCAAAGGATAGAGATAAAAGACACCAAGGAAGCTTTAGACAAGAT
AGAGGAAGAGCAAAACAAAAGTAAGACCACCGCACAGCAAGCGGCCGCTGATCTTCAGACCTGGAGGAGG
AGATATGAGGGACAATTGGAGAAGTGAATTATATAAATATAAAGTAGTAAAAATTGAACCATTAGGAGTA
GCACCCACCAAGGCAAAGAGAAGAGTGGTGCAGAGAGAAAAAAGAGCAGTGGGAATAGGAGCTTTGTTCC
TTGGGTTCTTGGGAGCAGCAGGAAGCACTATGGGCGCAGCGTCAATGACGCTGACGGTACAGGCCAGACA
ATTATTGTCTGGTATAGTGCAGCAGCAGAACAATTTGCTGAGGGCTATTGAGGCGCAACAGCATCTGTTG
CAACTCACAGTCTGGGGCATCAAGCAGCTCCAGGCAAGAATCCTGGCTGTGGAAAGATACCTAAAGGATC
AACAGCTCCTGGGGATTTGGGGTTGCTCTGGAAAACTCATTTGCACCACTGCTGTGCCTTGGAATGCTAG
TTGGAGTAATAAATCTCTGGAACAGATTTGGAATCACACGACCTGGATGGAGTGGGACAGAGAAATTAAC
AATTACACAAGCTTAATACACTCCTTAATTGAAGAATCGCAAAACCAGCAAGAAAAGAATGAACAAGAAT
TATTGGAATTAGATAAATGGGCAAGTTTGTGGAATTGGTTTAACATAACAAATTGGCTGTGGTATATAAA
ATTATTCATAATGATAGTAGGAGGCTTGGTAGGTTTAAGAATAGTTTTTGCTGTACTTTCTATAGTGAAT
AGAGTTAGGCAGGGATATTCACCATTATCGTTTCAGACCCACCTCCCAACCCCGAGGGGACCCGACAGGC
CCGAAGGAATAGAAGAAGAAGGTGGAGAGAGAGACAGAGACAGATCCATTCGATTAGTGAACGGATCTCG
ACGGTATCGGTTAACTTTTAAAAGAAAAGGGGGGATTGGGGGGTACAGTGCAGGGGAAAGAATAGTAGAC
ATAATAGCAACAGACATACAAACTAAAGAATTACAAAAACAAATTACAAAAATTCAAAATTTT
